Addgene plasmid #12982: pcDNA3-EGFP-Rac1-T17N
Depositing lab: Gary Bokoch. Depositing organization: Scripps California (The Scripps Research Institute). Publication: Rho family proteins modulate rapid apoptosis induced by cytotoxic T lymphocytes and Fas. Subauste MC, Von Herrath M, Benard V, Chamberlain CE, Chuang TH, Chu K, Bokoch GM, Hahn KM. J Biol Chem. 2000 Mar 31. 275(13):9725-33. 10.1074/jbc.275.13.9725 PubMed 10734125.
Backbone
  Vector backbone: pcDNA3-EGFP
  Backbone manufacturer: modified pcDNA3
  Backbone size w/o insert (bp): 6100
  Vector type: Mammalian Expression
Growth in bacteria
  Bacterial resistance: Ampicillin, 100 μg/mL
  Growth temperature: 37°C
  Growth strain: DH5alpha
  Copy number: High Copy
Gene/Insert
  Gene/Insert name: Rac1 DN (alt name: Rac1)
  Species: H. sapiens (human)
  Insert size (bp): 579
  Mutation: T17N Dominant negative
  GenBank ID: AF498964
  Entrez Gene: RAC1 (a.k.a. MIG5, MRD48, Rac-1, TC-25, p21-Rac1)
  Tag / fusion protein: EGFP (N terminal on backbone)
  Cloning method: Restriction Enzyme; 5′ cloning site EcoRI (not destroyed); 3′ cloning site XhoI (not destroyed)
  Sequencing primers: 5′ T7 for EGFP; 3′ Sp6
Terms and licenses: Academic/Nonprofit Terms; Industry Terms: Not Available to Industry
How to cite: pcDNA3-EGFP-Rac1-T17N was a gift from Gary Bokoch (Addgene plasmid # 12982 ; http://n2t.net/addgene:12982 ; RRID:Addgene_12982)
