[The description below was written by a language model from this plasmid's Addgene catalogue record and pLannotate feature annotations shown in this document.]
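Description:
pcDNA3-EGFP-Rac1-T17N is a mammalian expression plasmid built on a modified pcDNA3 backbone that already carries EGFP. It is used to produce a fluorescently tagged, dominant-negative form of the human small GTPase Rac1. The sequenced construct is about 6.7 kb. It is maintained in E. coli at high copy through a ColE1/pUC-type origin with ampicillin selection (AmpR under its own bla promoter), and an f1 origin is also present. For selection in mammalian cells, an SV40 enhancer/early promoter drives a neomycin phosphotransferase gene followed by an SV40 polyadenylation signal. This arrangement would allow G418 selection of stable transfectants. The short annotated hits to an HIV-1 LTR, ble, lacI and bom are fragments and look like backbone remnants or annotation matches rather than functional parts.

The expression cassette uses the human CMV immediate-early enhancer and promoter to drive an EGFP coding sequence. The 579 bp Rac1 open reading frame follows almost immediately, cloned between EcoRI and XhoI sites that are both retained, so EGFP sits at the N terminus of Rac1. The transcript ends at the bovine growth hormone polyadenylation signal. T7 and SP6 promoters flank the fusion and serve as sequencing primer sites.

The T17N substitution is recorded as dominant negative. Mutants of this class generally stay in an inactive state and sequester upstream exchange factors, which blocks endogenous Rac1 signalling. The EGFP tag lets transfected cells be identified and the fusion protein localised by fluorescence. The associated publication examined how Rho family proteins modulate rapid apoptosis induced by cytotoxic T lymphocytes and Fas, which fits use of this plasmid to inhibit Rac1 function in cultured mammalian cells.
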