Features (pLannotate 1.2.2; 22 found; start..end, strand, type, name):
     28..80      -  misc_feature   bom (fragment): basis of mobility region from pBR322
    235..614     +  enhancer       CMV enhancer: human cytomegalovirus immediate early enhancer
    615..818     +  promoter       CMV promoter: human cytomegalovirus (CMV) immediate early promoter
    814..847     +  LTR            5' LTR (truncated) (fragment): truncated 5' long terminal repeat (LTR) from HIV-1
    863..881     +  promoter       T7 promoter: promoter for bacteriophage T7 RNA polymerase
    901..1617    +  CDS            EGFP: EGFP is a basic (constitutively fluorescent) green fluorescent protein published in 1996, derived from Aequorea victoria. It is reported to be a rapidly-maturing weak dimer with moderate acid sensitivity.
   1624..2202    +  CDS            Rac1 (T17N): dominant negative mutant of human Rac family small GTPase 1
   2230..2248    -  promoter       SP6 promoter: promoter for bacteriophage SP6 RNA polymerase
   2274..2498    +  polyA_signal   bGH poly(A) signal: bovine growth hormone polyadenylation signal
   2502..2523    +  promoter       SV40 promoter (fragment): SV40 enhancer and early promoter
   2544..2972    +  rep_origin     f1 ori (sequence partly withheld): f1 bacteriophage origin of replication; arrow indicates direction of (+) strand synthesis
   2986..3315    +  promoter       SV40 promoter: SV40 enhancer and early promoter
   3382..4173    +  CDS            neo: KKA2_KLEPN - Also known as kan, nptII. Experimental evidence at protein level: Swiss-Prot protein existence level 1. Resistance to kanamycin, neomycin, paromomycin, ribostamycin, butirosin and gentamicin B. From Klebsiella pneumoniae.
   4197..4355    +  CDS            ble (fragment): BLE_KLEPN - Experimental evidence at protein level: Swiss-Prot protein existence level 1. Binding protein with a strong affinity to the bleomycin family of antibiotics. Binds to CL990; an antimitotic-antibiotic compound. From Klebsiella pneumoniae.
   4350..4471    +  polyA_signal   SV40 poly(A) signal: SV40 polyadenylation signal
   4544..4560    -  protein_bind   lac operator: The lac repressor binds to the lac operator to inhibit transcription in E. coli. This inhibition can be relieved by adding lactose or isopropyl-β-D-thiogalactopyranoside (IPTG). lac repressor encoded by lacI
   4568..4598    -  promoter       lac promoter: promoter for the E. coli lac operon
   4613..4634    -  protein_bind   CAP binding site: CAP binding activates transcription in the presence of cAMP. E. coli catabolite activator protein
   4647..4739    -  CDS            lacI (fragment): lac repressor; lacI; The lac repressor binds to the lac operator to inhibit transcription in E. coli. This inhibition can be relieved by adding lactose or isopropyl-β-D-thiogalactopyranoside (IPTG).
   4922..5510    -  rep_origin     ori: high-copy-number ColE1/pMB1/pBR322/pUC origin of replication
   5681..6541    -  CDS            AmpR: β-lactamase; bla; confers resistance to ampicillin, carbenicillin, and related antibiotics
   6542..6646    -  promoter       AmpR promoter: bla
>Addgene plasmid #12982 | pcDNA3-EGFP-Rac1-T17N | addgene full sequence | sequence record 212469 | Addgene NGS Result
GACGGATCGGGAGATCTCCCGATCCCCTATGGTGCACTCTCAGTACAATCTGCTCTGATGCCGCATAGTT
AAGCCAGTATCTGCTCCCTGCTTGTGTGTTGGAGGTCGCTGAGTAGTGCGCGAGCAAAATTTAAGCTACA
ACAAGGCAAGGCTTGACCGACAATTGCATGAAGAATCTGCTTAGGGTTAGGCGTTTTGCGCTGCTTCGCG
ATGTACGGGCCAGATATACGCGTTGACATTGATTATTGACTAGTTATTAATAGTAATCAATTACGGGGTC
ATTAGTTCATAGCCCATATATGGAGTTCCGCGTTACATAACTTACGGTAAATGGCCCGCCTGGCTGACCG
CCCAACGACCCCCGCCCATTGACGTCAATAATGACGTATGTTCCCATAGTAACGCCAATAGGGACTTTCC
ATTGACGTCAATGGGTGGAGTATTTACGGTAAACTGCCCACTTGGCAGTACATCAAGTGTATCATATGCC
AAGTACGCCCCCTATTGACGTCAATGACGGTAAATGGCCCGCCTGGCATTATGCCCAGTACATGACCTTA
TGGGACTTTCCTACTTGGCAGTACATCTACGTATTAGTCATCGCTATTACCATGGTGATGCGGTTTTGGC
AGTACATCAATGGGCGTGGATAGCGGTTTGACTCACGGGGATTTCCAAGTCTCCACCCCATTGACGTCAA
TGGGAGTTTGTTTTGGCACCAAAATCAACGGGACTTTCCAAAATGTCGTAACAACTCCGCCCCATTGACG
CAAATGGGCGGTAGGCGTGTACGGTGGGAGGTCTATATAAGCAGAGCTCTCTGGCTAACTAGAGAACCCA
CTGCTTACTGGCTTATCGAAATTAATACGACTCACTATAGGGAGACCCAAGCTTGCCACCATGGTGAGCA
AGGGCGAGGAGCTGTTCACCGGGGTGGTGCCCATCCTGGTCGAGCTGGACGGCGACGTAAACGGCCACAA
GTTCAGCGTGTCCGGCGAGGGCGAGGGCGATGCCACCTACGGCAAGCTGACCCTGAAGTTCATCTGCACC
ACCGGCAAGCTGCCCGTGCCCTGGCCCACCCTCGTGACCACCCTGACCTACGGCGTGCAGTGCTTCAGCC
GCTACCCCGACCACATGAAGCAGCACGACTTCTTCAAGTCCGCCATGCCCGAAGGCTACGTCCAGGAGCG
CACCATCTTCTTCAAGGACGACGGCAACTACAAGACCCGCGCCGAGGTGAAGTTCGAGGGCGACACCCTG
GTGAACCGCATCGAGCTGAAGGGCATCGACTTCAAGGAGGACGGCAACATCCTGGGGCACAAGCTGGAGT
ACAACTACAACAGCCACAACGTCTATATCATGGCCGACAAGCAGAAGAACGGCATCAAGGTGAACTTCAA
GATCCGCCACAACATCGAGGACGGCAGCGTGCAGCTCGCCGACCACTACCAGCAGAACACCCCCATCGGC
GACGGCCCCGTGCTGCTGCCCGACAACCACTACCTGAGCACCCAGTCCGCCCTGAGCAAAGACCCCAACG
AGAAGCGCGATCACATGGTCCTGCTGGAGTTCGTGACCGCCGCCGGGATCACTCTCGGCATGGACGAGCT
GTACAAGGAATTCATGCAGGCCATCAAGTGTGTGGTGGTGGGAGACGGAGCTGTAGGTAAAAACTGCCTA
CTGATCAGTTACACAACCAATGCATTTCCTGGAGAATATATCCCTACTGTCTTTGACAATTATTCTGCCA
ATGTTATGGTAGATGGAAAACCGGTGAATCTGGGCTTATGGGATACAGCTGGACAAGAAGATTATGACAG
ATTACGCCCCCTATCCTATCCGCAAACAGATGTGTTCTTAATTTGCTTTTCCCTTGTGAGTCCTGCATCA
TTTGAAAATGTCCGTGCAAAGTGGTATCCTGAGGTGCGGCACCACTGTCCCAACACTCCCATCATCCTAG
TGGGAACTAAACTTGATCTTAGGGATGATAAAGACACGATCGAGAAACTGAAGGAGAAGAAGCTGACTCC
CATCACCTATCCGCAGGGTCTAGCCATGGCTAAGGAGATTGGTGCTGTAAAATACCTGGAGTGCTCGGCG
CTCACACAGCGAGGCCTCAAGACAGTGTTTGACGAAGCGATCCGAGCAGTCCTCTGCCCGCCTCCCGTGA
AGAAGAGGAAGAGAAAATGCCTGCTGTTGTAACTCGAGCATGCATCTAGAGGGCCCTATTCTATAGTGTC
ACCTAAATGCTAGAGCTCGCTGATCAGCCTCGACTGTGCCTTCTAGTTGCCAGCCATCTGTTGTTTGCCC
CTCCCCCGTGCCTTCCTTGACCCTGGAAGGTGCCACTCCCACTGTCCTTTCCTAATAAAATGAGGAAATT
GCATCGCATTGTCTGAGTAGGTGTCATTCTATTCTGGGGGGTGGGGTGGGGCAGGACAGCAAGGGGGAGG
ATTGGGAAGACAATAGCAGGCATGCTGGGGATGCGGTGGGCTCTATGGCTTCTGAGGCGGAAAGAACCAG
CTGGGGCTCTAGGGGGTATCCCC
[124 nt withheld, positions 2544-2667]
C
[91 nt withheld, positions 2669-2759]
A
[49 nt withheld, positions 2761-2809]
CCTTTGACGTTGGAGTCCACGTTCTTT
[37 nt withheld, positions 2837-2873]
ACCCTATCTCGGTCTATTCTTTTGATTTATAAGGGATTTTGCCGATTTCGGCCTATTGGTTAAAAAATGA
GCTGATTTAACAAAAATTTAACGCGAATTAATTCTGTGGAATGTGTGTCAGTTAGGGTGTGGAAAGTCCC
CAGGCTCCCCAGCAGGCAGAAGTATGCAAAGCATGCATCTCAATTAGTCAGCAACCAGGTGTGGAAAGTC
CCCAGGCTCCCCAGCAGGCAGAAGTATGCAAAGCATGCATCTCAATTAGTCAGCAACCATAGTCCCGCCC
CTAACTCCGCCCATCCCGCCCCTAACTCCGCCCAGTTCCGCCCATTCTCCGCCCCATGGCTGACTAATTT
TTTTTATTTATGCAGAGGCCGAGGCCGCCTCTGCCTCTGAGCTATTCCAGAAGTAGTGAGGAGGCTTTTT
TGGAGGCCTAGGCTTTTGCAAAAAGCTCCCGGGAGCTTGTATATCCATTTTCGGATCTGATCAAGAGACA
GGATGAGGATCGTTTCGCATGATTGAACAAGATGGATTGCACGCAGGTTCTCCGGCCGCTTGGGTGGAGA
GGCTATTCGGCTATGACTGGGCACAACAGACAATCGGCTGCTCTGATGCCGCCGTGTTCCGGCTGTCAGC
GCAGGGGCGCCCGGTTCTTTTTGTCAAGACCGACCTGTCCGGTGCCCTGAATGAACTGCAGGACGAGGCA
GCGCGGCTATCGTGGCTGGCCACGACGGGCGTTCCTTGCGCAGCTGTGCTCGACGTTGTCACTGAAGCGG
GAAGGGACTGGCTGCTATTGGGCGAAGTGCCGGGGCAGGATCTCCTGTCATCTCACCTTGCTCCTGCCGA
GAAAGTATCCATCATGGCTGATGCAATGCGGCGGCTGCATACGCTTGATCCGGCTACCTGCCCATTCGAC
CACCAAGCGAAACATCGCATCGAGCGAGCACGTACTCGGATGGAAGCCGGTCTTGTCGATCAGGATGATC
TGGACGAAGAGCATCAGGGGCTCGCGCCAGCCGAACTGTTCGCCAGGCTCAAGGCGCGCATGCCCGACGG
CGAGGATCTCGTCGTGACCCATGGCGATGCCTGCTTGCCGAATATCATGGTGGAAAATGGCCGCTTTTCT
GGATTCATCGACTGTGGCCGGCTGGGTGTGGCGGACCGCTATCAGGACATAGCGTTGGCTACCCGTGATA
TTGCTGAAGAGCTTGGCGGCGAATGGGCTGACCGCTTCCTCGTGCTTTACGGTATCGCCGCTCCCGATTC
GCAGCGCATCGCCTTCTATCGCCTTCTTGACGAGTTCTTCTGAGCGGGACTCTGGGGTTCGAAATGACCG
ACCAAGCGACGCCCAACCTGCCATCACGAGATTTCGATTCCACCGCCGCCTTCTATGAAAGGTTGGGCTT
CGGAATCGTTTTCCGGGACGCCGGCTGGATGATCCTCCAGCGCGGGGATCTCATGCTGGAGTTCTTCGCC
CACCCCAACTTGTTTATTGCAGCTTATAATGGTTACAAATAAAGCAATAGCATCACAAATTTCACAAATA
AAGCATTTTTTTCACTGCATTCTAGTTGTGGTTTGTCCAAACTCATCAATGTATCTTATCATGTCTGTAT
ACCGTCGACCTCTAGCTAGAGCTTGGCGTAATCATGGTCATAGCTGTTTCCTGTGTGAAATTGTTATCCG
CTCACAATTCCACACAACATACGAGCCGGAAGCATAAAGTGTAAAGCCTGGGGTGCCTAATGAGTGAGCT
AACTCACATTAATTGCGTTGCGCTCACTGCCCGCTTTCCAGTCGGGAAACCTGTCGTGCCAGCTGCATTA
ATGAATCGGCCAACGCGCGGGGAGAGGCGGTTTGCGTATTGGGCGCTCTTCCGCTTCCTCGCTCACTGAC
TCGCTGCGCTCGGTCGTTCGGCTGCGGCGAGCGGTATCAGCTCACTCAAAGGCGGTAATACGGTTATCCA
CAGAATCAGGGGATAACGCAGGAAAGAACATGTGAGCAAAAGGCCAGCAAAAGGCCAGGAACCGTAAAAA
GGCCGCGTTGCTGGCGTTTTTCCATAGGCTCCGCCCCCCTGACGAGCATCACAAAAATCGACGCTCAAGT
CAGAGGTGGCGAAACCCGACAGGACTATAAAGATACCAGGCGTTTCCCCCTGGAAGCTCCCTCGTGCGCT
CTCCTGTTCCGACCCTGCCGCTTACCGGATACCTGTCCGCCTTTCTCCCTTCGGGAAGCGTGGCGCTTTC
TCATAGCTCACGCTGTAGGTATCTCAGTTCGGTGTAGGTCGTTCGCTCCAAGCTGGGCTGTGTGCACGAA
CCCCCCGTTCAGCCCGACCGCTGCGCCTTATCCGGTAACTATCGTCTTGAGTCCAACCCGGTAAGACACG
ACTTATCGCCACTGGCAGCAGCCACTGGTAACAGGATTAGCAGAGCGAGGTATGTAGGCGGTGCTACAGA
GTTCTTGAAGTGGTGGCCTAACTACGGCTACACTAGAAGAACAGTATTTGGTATCTGCGCTCTGCTGAAG
CCAGTTACCTTCGGAAAAAGAGTTGGTAGCTCTTGATCCGGCAAACAAACCACCGCTGGTAGCGGTGGTT
TTTTTGTTTGCAAGCAGCAGATTACGCGCAGAAAAAAAGGATCTCAAGAAGATCCTTTGATCTTTTCTAC
GGGGTCTGACGCTCAGTGGAACGAAAACTCACGTTAAGGGATTTTGGTCATGAGATTATCAAAAAGGATC
TTCACCTAGATCCTTTTAAATTAAAAATGAAGTTTTAAATCAATCTAAAGTATATATGAGTAAACTTGGT
CTGACAGTTACCAATGCTTAATCAGTGAGGCACCTATCTCAGCGATCTGTCTATTTCGTTCATCCATAGT
TGCCTGACTCCCCGTCGTGTAGATAACTACGATACGGGAGGGCTTACCATCTGGCCCCAGTGCTGCAATG
ATACCGCGAGACCCACGCTCACCGGCTCCAGATTTATCAGCAATAAACCAGCCAGCCGGAAGGGCCGAGC
GCAGAAGTGGTCCTGCAACTTTATCCGCCTCCATCCAGTCTATTAATTGTTGCCGGGAAGCTAGAGTAAG
TAGTTCGCCAGTTAATAGTTTGCGCAACGTTGTTGCCATTGCTACAGGCATCGTGGTGTCACGCTCGTCG
TTTGGTATGGCTTCATTCAGCTCCGGTTCCCAACGATCAAGGCGAGTTACATGATCCCCCATGTTGTGCA
AAAAAGCGGTTAGCTCCTTCGGTCCTCCGATCGTTGTCAGAAGTAAGTTGGCCGCAGTGTTATCACTCAT
GGTTATGGCAGCACTGCATAATTCTCTTACTGTCATGCCATCCGTAAGATGCTTTTCTGTGACTGGTGAG
TACTCAACCAAGTCATTCTGAGAATAGTGTATGCGGCGACCGAGTTGCTCTTGCCCGGCGTCAATACGGG
ATAATACCGCGCCACATAGCAGAACTTTAAAAGTGCTCATCATTGGAAAACGTTCTTCGGGGCGAAAACT
CTCAAGGATCTTACCGCTGTTGAGATCCAGTTCGATGTAACCCACTCGTGCACCCAACTGATCTTCAGCA
TCTTTTACTTTCACCAGCGTTTCTGGGTGAGCAAAAACAGGAAGGCAAAATGCCGCAAAAAAGGGAATAA
GGGCGACACGGAAATGTTGAATACTCATACTCTTCCTTTTTCAATATTATTGAAGCATTTATCAGGGTTA
TTGTCTCATGAGCGGATACATATTTGAATGTATTTAGAAAAATAAACAAATAGGGGTTCCGCGCACATTT
CCCCGAAAAGTGCCACCTGACGTC
