>Addgene plasmid #12982 | pcDNA3-EGFP-Rac1-T17N | addgene partial sequence | sequence record 66439 | EGFP-C 5'-CATGGTCCTGCTGGAGTTCGTG-3'
TGGACGAGCTGTACAAGGAATTCATGCAGGCCATCAAGTGTGTGGTGGTGGGAGACGGAGCTGTAGGTAA
AAACTGCCTACTGATCAGTTACACAACCAATGCATTTCCTGGAGAATATATCCCTACTGTCTTTGACAAT
TATTCTGCCAATGTTATGGTAGATGGAAAACCGGTGAATCTGGGCTTATGGGATACAGCTGGACAAGAAG
ATTATGACAGATTACGCCCCCTATCCTATCCGCAAACAGATGTGTTCTTAATTTGCTTTTCCCTTGTGAG
TCCTGCATCATTTGAAAATGTCCGTGCAAAGTGGTATCCTGAGGTGCGGCACCACTGTCCCAACACTCCC
ATCATCCTAGTGGGAACTAAACTTGATCTTAGGGATGATAAAGACACGATCGAGAAACTGAAGGAGAAGA
AGCTGACTCCCATCACCTATCCGCAGGGTCTAGCCATGGCTAAGGAGATTGGTGCTGTAAAATACCTGGA
GTGCTCGGCGCTCACACAGCGAGGCCTCAAGACAGTGTTTGACGAAGCGATCCGAGCAGTCCTCTGCCCG
CCTCCCGTGAAGAAGAGGAAGAGAAAATGCCTGCTGTTGTAACTCGAGCATGCATCTAGAGGGCCCTATT
CTATAGTGTCACCTAAATGCTAGAGCTCGCTGATCAGCCTCGACTGTGCCTTCTAGTTGCCAGCCATCTG
TTGTTTGCCCCTCCCCCGTGCCTTCCTTGACCCTGGAAGGTGCCACTCCCACTGTCCTTTCCTAATAAAA
TGAGGAAATTGCATCGCATTGTCTGAGTAGGTGTCATTCTATTCTGGGGGGTGGGGTGGGGCAGGACAGC
AAGGGGGAGGATTGGGAAGACAATAGCAGGCATGCTGGGGATGCGGTGGGCTCTATGGCTTCTGAGGCGG
AA
